>Addgene plasmid #90841 | POC1B C4.4 gRNA | addgene full sequence | sequence record 183883 | Addgene NGS Result
CGAGTCAGTGAGCGAGGAAGCGGAAGAGCGCCCAATACGCAAACCGCCTCTCCCCGCGCGTTGGCCGATT
CATTAATGCAGCTGGCACGACAGGTTTCCCGACTGGAAAGCGGGCAGTGAGCGCAACGCAATTAATGTGA
GTTAGCTCACTCATTAGGCACCCCAGGCTTTACACTTTATGCTTCCGGCTCGTATGTTGTGTGGAATTGT
GAGCGGATAACAATTTCACACAGGAAACAGCTATGACCATGATTACGCCAAGCGCGCAATTAACCCTCAC
TAAAGGGAACAAAAGCTGGAGCTGCAAGCTTAATGTAGTCTTATGCAATACTCTTGTAGTCTTGCAACAT
GGTAACGATGAGTTAGCAACATGCCTTACAAGGAGAGAAAAAGCACCGTGCATGCCGATTGGTGGAAGTA
AGGTGGTACGATCGTGCCTTATTAGGAAGGCAACAGACGGGTCTGACATGGATTGGACGAACCACTGAAT
TGCCGCATTGCAGAGATATTGTATTTAAGTGCCTAGCTCGATACATAAACGGGTCTCTCTGGTTAGACCA
GATCTGAGCCTGGGAGCTCTCTGGCTAACTAGGGAACCCACTGCTTAAGCCTCAATAAAGCTTGCCTTGA
GTGCTTCAAGTAGTGTGTGCCCGTCTGTTGTGTGACTCTGGTAACTAGAGATCCCTCAGACCCTTTTAGT
CAGTGTGGAAAATCTCTAGCAGTGGCGCCCGAACAGGGACTTGAAAGCGAAAGGGAAACCAGAGGAGCTC
TCTCGACGCAGGACTCGGCTTGCTGAAGCGCGCACGGCAAGAGGCGAGGGGCGGCGACTGGTGAGTACGC
CAAAAATTTTGACTAGCGGAGGCTAGAAGGAGAGAGATGGGTGCGAGAGCGTCAGTATTAAGCGGGGGAG
AATTAGATCGCGATGGGAAAAAATTCGGTTAAGGCCAGGGGGAAAGAAAAAATATAAATTAAAACATATA
GTATGGGCAAGCAGGGAGCTAGAACGATTCGCAGTTAATCCTGGCCTGTTAGAAACATCAGAAGGCTGTA
GACAAATACTGGGACAGCTACAACCATCCCTTCAGACAGGATCAGAAGAACTTAGATCATTATATAATAC
AGTAGCAACCCTCTATTGTGTGCATCAAAGGATAGAGATAAAAGACACCAAGGAAGCTTTAGACAAGATA
GAGGAAGAGCAAAACAAAAGTAAGACCACCGCACAGCAAGCGGCCGCTGATCTTCAGACCTGGAGGAGGA
GATATGAGGGACAATTGGAGAAGTGAATTATATAAATATAAAGTAGTAAAAATTGAACCATTAGGAGTAG
CACCCACCAAGGCAAAGAGAAGAGTGGTGCAGAGAGAAAAAAGAGCAGTGGGAATAGGAGCTTTGTTCCT
TGGGTTCTTGGGAGCAGCAGGAAGCACTATGGGCGCAGCGTCAATGACGCTGACGGTACAGGCCAGACAA
TTATTGTCTGGTATAGTGCAGCAGCAGAACAATTTGCTGAGGGCTATTGAGGCGCAACAGCATCTGTTGC
AACTCACAGTCTGGGGCATCAAGCAGCTCCAGGCAAGAATCCTGGCTGTGGAAAGATACCTAAAGGATCA
ACAGCTCCTGGGGATTTGGGGTTGCTCTGGAAAACTCATTTGCACCACTGCTGTGCCTTGGAATGCTAGT
TGGAGTAATAAATCTCTGGAACAGATTTGGAATCACACGACCTGGATGGAGTGGGACAGAGAAATTAACA
ATTACACAAGCTTAATACACTCCTTAATTGAAGAATCGCAAAACCAGCAAGAAAAGAATGAACAAGAATT
ATTGGAATTAGATAAATGGGCAAGTTTGTGGAATTGGTTTAACATAACAAATTGGCTGTGGTATATAAAA
TTATTCATAATGATAGTAGGAGGCTTGGTAGGTTTAAGAATAGTTTTTGCTGTACTTTCTATAGTGAATA
GAGTTAGGCAGGGATATTCACCATTATCGTTTCAGACCCACCTCCCAACCCCGAGGGGACCCAGAGAGGG
CCTATTTCCCATGATTCCTTCATATTTGCATATACGATACAAGGCTGTTAGAGAGATAATTAGAATTAAT
TTGACTGTAAACACAAAGATATTAGTACAAAATACGTGACGTAGAAAGTAATAATTTCTTGGGTAGTTTG
CAGTTTTAAAATTATGTTTTAAAATGGACTATCATATGCTTACCGTAACTTGAAAGTATTTCGATTTCTT
GGCTTTATATATCTTGTGGAAAGGACGAAACACCGTTTGTGGACTTTAACCCTAGGTTTAAGAGCTATGC
TGGAAACAGCATAGCAAGTTTAAATAAGGCTAGTCCGTTATCAACTTGAAAAAGTGGCACCGAGTCGGTG
CTTTTTTTGAATTCTAGATCTTGAGACAAATGGCAGTATTCATCCACAATTTTAAAAGAAAAGGGGGGAT
TGGGGGGTACAGTGCAGGGGAAAGAATAGTAGACATAATAGCAACAGACATACAAACTAAAGAATTACAA
AAACAAATTACAAAAATTCAAAATTTTCGGGTTTATTACAGGGACAGCAGAGATCCACTTTGGCGCCGGC
TCGAGTGGCTCCGGTGCCCGTCAGTGGGCAGAGCGCACATCGCCCACAGTCCCCGAGAAGTTGGGGGGAG
GGGTCGGCAATTGAACCGGTGCCTAGAGAAGGTGGCGCGGGGTAAACTGGGAAAGTGATGTCGTGTACTG
GCTCCGCCTTTTTCCCGAGGGTGGGGGAGAACCGTATATAAGTGCAGTAGTCGCCGTGAACGTTCTTTTT
CGCAACGGGTTTGCCGCCAGAACACAGGTGTCGTGACGCGGGATCCGCCACCATGACCGAGTACAAGCCC
ACGGTGCGCCTCGCCACCCGCGACGACGTCCCCAGGGCCGTACGCACCCTCGCCGCCGCGTTCGCCGACT
ACCCCGCCACGCGCCACACCGTCGATCCGGACCGCCACATCGAGCGGGTCACCGAGCTGCAAGAACTCTT
CCTCACGCGCGTCGGGCTCGACATCGGCAAGGTGTGGGTCGCGGACGACGGCGCCGCGGTGGCGGTCTGG
ACCACGCCGGAGAGCGTCGAAGCGGGGGCGGTGTTCGCCGAGATCGGCCCGCGCATGGCCGAGTTGAGCG
GTTCCCGGCTGGCCGCGCAGCAACAGATGGAAGGCCTCCTGGCGCCGCACCGGCCCAAGGAGCCCGCGTG
GTTCCTGGCCACCGTCGGAGTCTCGCCCGACCACCAGGGCAAGGGTCTGGGCAGCGCCGTCGTGCTCCCC
GGAGTGGAGGCGGCCGAGCGCGCCGGGGTGCCCGCCTTCCTGGAGACCTCCGCGCCCCGCAACCTCCCCT
TCTACGAGCGGCTCGGCTTCACCGTCACCGCCGACGTCGAGGTGCCCGAAGGACCGCGCACCTGGTGCAT
GACCCGCAAGCCCGGTGCCTGAACGCGTTAAGTCGACAATCAACCTCTGGATTACAAAATTTGTGAAAGA
TTGACTGGTATTCTTAACTATGTTGCTCCTTTTACGCTATGTGGATACGCTGCTTTAATGCCTTTGTATC
ATGCTATTGCTTCCCGTATGGCTTTCATTTTCTCCTCCTTGTATAAATCCTGGTTGCTGTCTCTTTATGA
GGAGTTGTGGCCCGTTGTCAGGCAACGTGGCGTGGTGTGCACTGTGTTTGCTGACGCAACCCCCACTGGT
TGGGGCATTGCCACCACCTGTCAGCTCCTTTCCGGGACTTTCGCTTTCCCCCTCCCTATTGCCACGGCGG
AACTCATCGCCGCCTGCCTTGCCCGCTGCTGGACAGGGGCTCGGCTGTTGGGCACTGACAATTCCGTGGT
GTTGTCGGGGAAATCATCGTCCTTTCCTTGGCTGCTCGCCTGTGTTGCCACCTGGATTCTGCGCGGGACG
TCCTTCTGCTACGTCCCTTCGGCCCTCAATCCAGCGGACCTTCCTTCCCGCGGCCTGCTGCCGGCTCTGC
GGCCTCTTCCGCGTCTTCGCCTTCGCCCTCAGACGAGTCGGATCTCCCTTTGGGCCGCCTCCCCGCGTCG
ACTTTAAGACCAATGACTTACAAGGCAGCTGTAGATCTTAGCCACTTTTTAAAAGAAAAGGGGGGACTGG
AAGGGCTAATTCACTCCCAACGAAGACAAGATCTGCTTTTTGCTTGTACTGGGTCTCTCTGGTTAGACCA
GATCTGAGCCTGGGAGCTCTCTGGCTAACTAGGGAACCCACTGCTTAAGCCTCAATAAAGCTTGCCTTGA
GTGCTTCAAGTAGTGTGTGCCCGTCTGTTGTGTGACTCTGGTAACTAGAGATCCCTCAGACCCTTTTAGT
CAGTGTGGAAAATCTCTAGCAGTACGTATAGTAGTTCATGTCATCTTATTATTCAGTATTTATAACTTGC
AAAGAAATGAATATCAGAGAGTGAGAGGAACTTGTTTATTGCAGCTTATAATGGTTACAAATAAAGCAAT
AGCATCACAAATTTCACAAATAAAGCATTTTTTTCACTGCATTCTAGTTGTGGTTTGTCCAAACTCATCA
ATGTATCTTATCATGTCTGGCTCTAGCTATCCCGCCCCTAACTCCGCCCATCCCGCCCCTAACTCCGCCC
AGTTCCGCCCATTCTCCGCCCCATGGCTGACTAATTTTTTTTATTTATGCAGAGGCCGAGGCCGCCTCGG
CCTCTGAGCTATTCCAGAAGTAGTGAGGAGGCTTTTTTGGAGGCCTAGGGACGTACCCAATTCGCCCTAT
AGTGAGTCGTATTACGCGCGCTCACTGGCCGTCGTTTTACAACGTCGTGACTGGGAAAACCCTGGCGTTA
CCCAACTTAATCGCCTTGCAGCACATCCCCCTTTCGCCAGCTGGCGTAATAGCGAAGAGGCCCGCACCGA
TCGCCCTTCCCAACAGTTGCGCAGCCTGAATGGCGAATGGG
[124 nt withheld, positions 4942-5065]
C
[91 nt withheld, positions 5067-5157]
A
[49 nt withheld, positions 5159-5207]
CCTTTGACGTTGGAGTCCACGTTCTTT
[37 nt withheld, positions 5235-5271]
ACCCTATCTCGGTCTATTCTTTTGATTTATAAGGGATTTTGCCGATTTCGGCCTATTGGTTAAAAAATGA
GCTGATTTAACAAAAATTTAACGCGAATTTTAACAAAATATTAACGCTTACAATTTAGGTGGCACTTTTC
GGGGAAATGTGCGCGGAACCCCTATTTGTTTATTTTTCTAAATACATTCAAATATGTATCCGCTCATGAG
ACAATAACCCTGATAAATGCTTCAATAATATTGAAAAAGGAAGAGTATGAGTATTCAACATTTCCGTGTC
GCCCTTATTCCCTTTTTTGCGGCATTTTGCCTTCCTGTTTTTGCTCACCCAGAAACGCTGGTGAAAGTAA
AAGATGCTGAAGATCAGTTGGGTGCACGAGTGGGTTACATCGAACTGGATCTCAACAGCGGTAAGATCCT
TGAGAGTTTTCGCCCCGAAGAACGTTTTCCAATGATGAGCACTTTTAAAGTTCTGCTATGTGGCGCGGTA
TTATCCCGTATTGACGCCGGGCAAGAGCAACTCGGTCGCCGCATACACTATTCTCAGAATGACTTGGTTG
AGTACTCACCAGTCACAGAAAAGCATCTTACGGATGGCATGACAGTAAGAGAATTATGCAGTGCTGCCAT
AACCATGAGTGATAACACTGCGGCCAACTTACTTCTGACAACGATCGGAGGACCGAAGGAGCTAACCGCT
TTTTTGCACAACATGGGGGATCATGTAACTCGCCTTGATCGTTGGGAACCGGAGCTGAATGAAGCCATAC
CAAACGACGAGCGTGACACCACGATGCCTGTAGCAATGGCAACAACGTTGCGCAAACTATTAACTGGCGA
ACTACTTACTCTAGCTTCCCGGCAACAATTAATAGACTGGATGGAGGCGGATAAAGTTGCAGGACCACTT
CTGCGCTCGGCCCTTCCGGCTGGCTGGTTTATTGCTGATAAATCTGGAGCCGGTGAGCGTGGGTCTCGCG
GTATCATTGCAGCACTGGGGCCAGATGGTAAGCCCTCCCGTATCGTAGTTATCTACACGACGGGGAGTCA
GGCAACTATGGATGAACGAAATAGACAGATCGCTGAGATAGGTGCCTCACTGATTAAGCATTGGTAACTG
TCAGACCAAGTTTACTCATATATACTTTAGATTGATTTAAAACTTCATTTTTAATTTAAAAGGATCTAGG
TGAAGATCCTTTTTGATAATCTCATGACCAAAATCCCTTAACGTGAGTTTTCGTTCCACTGAGCGTCAGA
CCCCGTAGAAAAGATCAAAGGATCTTCTTGAGATCCTTTTTTTCTGCGCGTAATCTGCTGCTTGCAAACA
AAAAAACCACCGCTACCAGCGGTGGTTTGTTTGCCGGATCAAGAGCTACCAACTCTTTTTCCGAAGGTAA
CTGGCTTCAGCAGAGCGCAGATACCAAATACTGTTCTTCTAGTGTAGCCGTAGTTAGGCCACCACTTCAA
GAACTCTGTAGCACCGCCTACATACCTCGCTCTGCTAATCCTGTTACCAGTGGCTGCTGCCAGTGGCGAT
AAGTCGTGTCTTACCGGGTTGGACTCAAGACGATAGTTACCGGATAAGGCGCAGCGGTCGGGCTGAACGG
GGGGTTCGTGCACACAGCCCAGCTTGGAGCGAACGACCTACACCGAACTGAGATACCTACAGCGTGAGCT
ATGAGAAAGCGCCACGCTTCCCGAAGGGAGAAAGGCGGACAGGTATCCGGTAAGCGGCAGGGTCGGAACA
GGAGAGCGCACGAGGGAGCTTCCAGGGGGAAACGCCTGGTATCTTTATAGTCCTGTCGGGTTTCGCCACC
TCTGACTTGAGCGTCGATTTTTGTGATGCTCGTCAGGGGGGCGGAGCCTATGGAAAAACGCCAGCAACGC
GGCCTTTTTACGGTTCCTGGCCTTTTGCTGGCCTTTTGCTCACATGTTCTTTCCTGCGTTATCCCCTGAT
TCTGTGGATAACCGTATTACCGCCTTTGAGTGAGCTGATACCGCTCGCCGCAGCCGAACGACCGAGCGCA
G
Features (pLannotate 1.2.2; 28 found; start..end, strand, type, name):
      1..26      +  rep_origin     RSF ori (fragment): Plasmids containing the RSF 1030 origin of replication can be propagated in E. coli cells that contain additional plasmids with compatible origins.
     28..120     +  CDS            lacI (fragment): lac repressor; lacI; The lac repressor binds to the lac operator to inhibit transcription in E. coli. This inhibition can be relieved by adding lactose or isopropyl-β-D-thiogalactopyranoside (IPTG).
    133..154     +  protein_bind   CAP binding site: CAP binding activates transcription in the presence of cAMP. E. coli catabolite activator protein
    169..199     +  promoter       lac promoter: promoter for the E. coli lac operon
    207..223     +  protein_bind   lac operator: The lac repressor binds to the lac operator to inhibit transcription in E. coli. This inhibition can be relieved by adding lactose or isopropyl-β-D-thiogalactopyranoside (IPTG). lac repressor encoded by lacI
    268..286     +  promoter       T3 promoter: promoter for bacteriophage T3 RNA polymerase
    314..540     +  promoter       RSV promoter: Rous sarcoma virus enhancer/promoter
    541..721     +  LTR            5' LTR (truncated): truncated 5' long terminal repeat (LTR) from HIV-1
    768..893     +  misc_feature   HIV-1 Ψ: packaging signal of human immunodeficiency virus type 1
    877..1240    +  CDS            HIV-1 gag (fragment): gag protein from human immunodeficiency virus 1; gag
   1386..1619    +  misc_feature   RRE: The Rev response element (RRE) of HIV-1 allows for Rev-dependent mRNA export from the nucleus to the cytoplasm.
   1996..2022    +  CDS            Rev (fragment): human immunodeficiency virus 1 (HIV-1) Rev protein; rev; enhances nuclear export of unspliced and incompletely spliced viral mRNAs
   2026..2266    +  promoter       U6 promoter: RNA polymerase III promoter for human U6 snRNA
   2314..2381    +  misc_RNA       tracrRNA (fragment): trans-activating CRISPR RNA for the Streptococcus pyogenes CRISPR/Cas9 system
   2430..2547    +  misc_feature   cPPT/CTS: central polypurine tract and central termination sequence of HIV-1
   2616..2827    +  promoter       EF-1α core promoter: core promoter for human elongation factor EF-1α
   2853..3452    +  CDS            PuroR (fragment): puromycin N-acetyltransferase; pac from Streptomyces; confers resistance to puromycin
   3468..4056    +  misc_feature   WPRE: woodchuck hepatitis virus posttranscriptional regulatory element
   4107..4126    +  misc_feature   cPPT/CTS (fragment): central polypurine tract and central termination sequence of HIV-1
   4128..4361    +  LTR            3' LTR (ΔU3): self-inactivating 3' long terminal repeat (LTR) from HIV-1
   4439..4560    +  polyA_signal   SV40 poly(A) signal: SV40 polyadenylation signal
   4600..4735    +  rep_origin     SV40 ori: SV40 origin of replication
   4756..4774    -  promoter       T7 promoter: promoter for bacteriophage T7 RNA polymerase
   4782..4937    +  CDS            lacZα (fragment): LacZα fragment of β-galactosidase; lacZ fragment
   4942..5370    +  rep_origin     f1 ori (sequence partly withheld): f1 bacteriophage origin of replication; arrow indicates direction of (+) strand synthesis
   5423..5527    +  promoter       AmpR promoter: bla
   5528..6388    +  CDS            AmpR: β-lactamase; bla; confers resistance to ampicillin, carbenicillin, and related antibiotics
   6559..7147    +  rep_origin     ori: high-copy-number ColE1/pMB1/pBR322/pUC origin of replication
