[The description below was written by a language model from this plasmid's Addgene catalogue record and pLannotate feature annotations shown in this document.]
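Description:
POC1B C4.4 gRNA is a third-generation lentiviral CRISPR guide plasmid built on the pLenti-sgRNA backbone and designed to express a single guide RNA against human POC1B. It is maintained in E. coli through a high-copy ColE1/pUC-type origin with ampicillin resistance (β-lactamase). An f1 origin, an SV40 origin and remnants of lac/lacZα cloning-vector sequence are also annotated in the backbone. The catalogue lists the empty backbone as 9,151 bp, whereas the sequenced construct is 7,302 nt. The record does not explain this difference, though it would be consistent with loss of a stuffer fragment when the guide oligos were ligated between the two BsmBI sites, both of which were destroyed in cloning.

The viral portion follows the usual self-inactivating layout. An RSV promoter fused to a truncated HIV-1 5' LTR drives Tat-independent production of the genomic RNA. It is followed by the Ψ packaging signal with a partial gag sequence, the RRE for Rev-dependent nuclear export, a cPPT/CTS element, WPRE to enhance transcript expression, and a ΔU3 3' LTR with a downstream SV40 polyadenylation signal. Between the LTRs, a human U6 RNA polymerase III promoter transcribes the POC1B spacer joined to the S. pyogenes Cas9 guide scaffold (annotated as a tracrRNA fragment). A separate EF-1α core promoter expresses puromycin N-acetyltransferase for selecting transduced mammalian cells.

No Cas9 is encoded, so the nuclease must be supplied separately. The plasmid belongs to a guide series used in a large-scale analysis of Cas9 knockouts of cell-cycle genes in human cells, and it serves to generate POC1B knockouts after lentiviral delivery.
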