Addgene plasmid #90841: POC1B C4.4 gRNA
Purpose: 3rd generation lentiviral gRNA plasmid targeting human POC1B
Depositing lab: Iain Cheeseman. Depositing organization: Whitehead Institute for Biomedical Research. Publication: Large-Scale Analysis of CRISPR/Cas9 Cell-Cycle Knockouts Reveals the Diversity of p53-Dependent Responses to Cell-Cycle Defects. McKinley KL, Cheeseman IM. Dev Cell. 2017 Feb 27;40(4):405-420.e2. doi: 10.1016/j.devcel.2017.01.012. Epub 2017 Feb 16. PubMed 28216383.
Backbone
  Vector backbone: pLenti-sgRNA
  Backbone manufacturer: Eric Lander & David Sabatini labs (Addgene plasmid #71409)
  Backbone size w/o insert (bp): 9151
  Vector type: Lentiviral, CRISPR
  Selectable markers: Puromycin
Growth in bacteria
  Bacterial resistance: Ampicillin, 100 μg/mL
  Growth temperature: 37°C
  Growth strain: NEB Stable
  Copy number: Unknown
Gene/Insert
  Gene/Insert name: POC1B (Guide Designation C4.4) (alt name: pKMKO series)
  gRNA/shRNA sequence: CACCgTTTGTGGACTTTAACCCTAG
  Species: H. sapiens (human)
  Promoter: U6
  Cloning method: Restriction Enzyme; 5′ cloning site BsmBI (destroyed during cloning); 3′ cloning site BsmBI (destroyed during cloning)
  Sequencing primers: 5′ hU6-F (5'-GAGGGCCTATTTCCCATGATT-3'); 3′ EF1a-R (5'-CACGGCGACTACTGCACTTA-3')
Terms and licenses: Academic/Nonprofit Terms; Industry Terms: Not Available to Industry
Depositor comments: Please note that gRNA target sequence listed is not strictly the 20nt spacer sequence, but also contains the 5' BsmBI overhang. For more information about knockout human cell lines generated using this plasmid, please see http://cellcycleknockouts.wi.mit.edu/ .
How to cite: POC1B C4.4 gRNA was a gift from Iain Cheeseman (Addgene plasmid # 90841 ; http://n2t.net/addgene:90841 ; RRID:Addgene_90841)
